Addgene plasmid #170544: pLV/eGFP-U6-sgRNA
Purpose: (Empty Backbone) A lentiviral backbone for homology directed insertion of eGFP. Containing only eGFP, flanked by restriction sites for insertion of homology arms and a sgRNA casstte to clone in sgRNA for HDR
Depositing lab: Jacob Giehm Mikkelsen. Depositing organization: Aarhus University. Publication: CRISPR-Cas9-directed gene tagging using a single integrase-defective lentiviral vector carrying a transposase-based Cas9 off switch. Thomsen EA, Skipper KA, Andersen S, Haslund D, Skov TW, Mikkelsen JG. Mol Ther Nucleic Acids. 2022 Aug 4;29:563-576. doi: 10.1016/j.omtn.2022.08.005. eCollection 2022 Sep 13. PubMed 36090759.
Backbone
  Vector backbone: pLV_Guide-mCherry
  Backbone size (bp): 10289
  Modifications to backbone: EFS-mCherry cassette was replaced by eGFP, amplified by PCR from pCCL-PGK-eGFP
  Vector type: Lentiviral, CRISPR
Growth in bacteria
  Bacterial resistance: Ampicillin, 100 μg/mL
  Growth temperature: 37°C
  Growth strain: NEB Stable
  Copy number: High Copy
Gene/Insert
  Cloning method: Gibson Cloning
Terms and licenses: Academic/Nonprofit Terms; Industry Terms: Not Available to Industry
How to cite: pLV/eGFP-U6-sgRNA was a gift from Jacob Giehm Mikkelsen (Addgene plasmid # 170544 ; http://n2t.net/addgene:170544 ; RRID:Addgene_170544)
