[The description below was written by a language model from this plasmid's Addgene catalogue record and pLannotate feature annotations shown in this document.]
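Description:
pLV/eGFP-U6-sgRNA is an empty third-generation-style lentiviral CRISPR backbone designed to act as a donor for homology-directed insertion of eGFP at a genomic target. It derives from pLV_Guide-mCherry, in which the EFS-mCherry cassette was replaced by an eGFP coding sequence via Gibson assembly. In bacteria it is maintained through a high-copy ColE1/pUC-type origin with ampicillin resistance (AmpR), and the plasmid also carries an f1 origin, an SV40 origin and poly(A) signal, and remnants of a lac/T7/T3 cloning region. The catalogue lists the parental backbone as 10,289 bp, whereas the sequenced record annotated here is 9,046 nt.

The viral portion comprises an RSV promoter fused to a truncated HIV-1 5' LTR, the Ψ packaging signal with a gag fragment, the RRE for Rev-dependent export, a cPPT/CTS, WPRE and a self-inactivating ΔU3 3' LTR. Within this frame sit two functional units. A human U6 promoter is separated from the S. pyogenes Cas9 gRNA scaffold by roughly 1.9 kb of intervening sequence, which includes a region matching a bacterial deoC gene and most likely serves as a stuffer to be replaced when a guide sequence is cloned in, though the record does not say so explicitly. Downstream, the EGFP open reading frame has no annotated promoter of its own, consistent with the stated design: eGFP alone, flanked by restriction sites into which locus-specific homology arms are inserted, so that fluorescence depends on in-frame integration at the targeted gene. No Cas9 is encoded, so the nuclease must be supplied separately. The associated publication concerns Cas9-directed gene tagging using integrase-defective lentiviral vectors.
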