Features (pLannotate 1.2.2; 27 found; start..end, strand, type, name):
      5..231     +  promoter       RSV promoter: Rous sarcoma virus enhancer/promoter
    232..412     +  LTR            5' LTR (truncated): truncated 5' long terminal repeat (LTR) from HIV-1
    459..584     +  misc_feature   HIV-1 Ψ: packaging signal of human immunodeficiency virus type 1
    568..931     +  CDS            HIV-1 gag (fragment): gag protein from human immunodeficiency virus 1; gag
   1077..1310    +  misc_feature   RRE: The Rev response element (RRE) of HIV-1 allows for Rev-dependent mRNA export from the nucleus to the cytoplasm.
   1687..1713    +  CDS            Rev (fragment): human immunodeficiency virus 1 (HIV-1) Rev protein; rev; enhances nuclear export of unspliced and incompletely spliced viral mRNAs
   1717..1957    +  promoter       U6 promoter: RNA polymerase III promoter for human U6 snRNA
   2143..2802    -  CDS            deoC1: DEOC1_STAAN - Also known as dra. Experimental evidence at protein level: Swiss-Prot protein existence level 1. Catalyzes a reversible aldol reaction between acetaldehyde and D-glyceraldehyde 3-phosphate to generate 2-deoxy-D-ribose 5- phosphate. From Staphylococcus aureus (strain N315).
   3847..3922    +  misc_RNA       gRNA scaffold: guide RNA scaffold for the Streptococcus pyogenes CRISPR/Cas9 system
   3978..4095    +  misc_feature   cPPT/CTS: central polypurine tract and central termination sequence of HIV-1
   4156..4872    +  CDS            EGFP: EGFP is a basic (constitutively fluorescent) green fluorescent protein published in 1996, derived from Aequorea victoria. It is reported to be a rapidly-maturing weak dimer with moderate acid sensitivity.
   4903..5491    +  misc_feature   WPRE: woodchuck hepatitis virus posttranscriptional regulatory element
   5542..5561    +  misc_feature   cPPT/CTS (fragment): central polypurine tract and central termination sequence of HIV-1
   5563..5796    +  LTR            3' LTR (ΔU3): self-inactivating 3' long terminal repeat (LTR) from HIV-1
   5874..5995    +  polyA_signal   SV40 poly(A) signal: SV40 polyadenylation signal
   6035..6170    +  rep_origin     SV40 ori: SV40 origin of replication
   6191..6209    -  promoter       T7 promoter: promoter for bacteriophage T7 RNA polymerase
   6217..6372    +  CDS            lacZα (fragment): LacZα fragment of β-galactosidase; lacZ fragment
   6377..6805    +  rep_origin     f1 ori (sequence partly withheld): f1 bacteriophage origin of replication; arrow indicates direction of (+) strand synthesis
   6858..6962    +  promoter       AmpR promoter: bla
   6963..7823    +  CDS            AmpR: β-lactamase; bla; confers resistance to ampicillin, carbenicillin, and related antibiotics
   7994..8582    +  rep_origin     ori: high-copy-number ColE1/pMB1/pBR322/pUC origin of replication
   8765..8857    +  CDS            lacI (fragment): lac repressor; lacI; The lac repressor binds to the lac operator to inhibit transcription in E. coli. This inhibition can be relieved by adding lactose or isopropyl-β-D-thiogalactopyranoside (IPTG).
   8870..8891    +  protein_bind   CAP binding site: CAP binding activates transcription in the presence of cAMP. E. coli catabolite activator protein
   8906..8936    +  promoter       lac promoter: promoter for the E. coli lac operon
   8944..8960    +  protein_bind   lac operator: The lac repressor binds to the lac operator to inhibit transcription in E. coli. This inhibition can be relieved by adding lactose or isopropyl-β-D-thiogalactopyranoside (IPTG). lac repressor encoded by lacI
   9005..9023    +  promoter       T3 promoter: promoter for bacteriophage T3 RNA polymerase
>Addgene plasmid #170544 | pLV/eGFP-U6-sgRNA | addgene full sequence | sequence record 377687 | Addgene NGS Result
TTAATGTAGTCTTATGCAATACTCTTGTAGTCTTGCAACATGGTAACGATGAGTTAGCAACATGCCTTAC
AAGGAGAGAAAAAGCACCGTGCATGCCGATTGGTGGAAGTAAGGTGGTACGATCGTGCCTTATTAGGAAG
GCAACAGACGGGTCTGACATGGATTGGACGAACCACTGAATTGCCGCATTGCAGAGATATTGTATTTAAG
TGCCTAGCTCGATACATAAACGGGTCTCTCTGGTTAGACCAGATCTGAGCCTGGGAGCTCTCTGGCTAAC
TAGGGAACCCACTGCTTAAGCCTCAATAAAGCTTGCCTTGAGTGCTTCAAGTAGTGTGTGCCCGTCTGTT
GTGTGACTCTGGTAACTAGAGATCCCTCAGACCCTTTTAGTCAGTGTGGAAAATCTCTAGCAGTGGCGCC
CGAACAGGGACTTGAAAGCGAAAGGGAAACCAGAGGAGCTCTCTCGACGCAGGACTCGGCTTGCTGAAGC
GCGCACGGCAAGAGGCGAGGGGCGGCGACTGGTGAGTACGCCAAAAATTTTGACTAGCGGAGGCTAGAAG
GAGAGAGATGGGTGCGAGAGCGTCAGTATTAAGCGGGGGAGAATTAGATCGCGATGGGAAAAAATTCGGT
TAAGGCCAGGGGGAAAGAAAAAATATAAATTAAAACATATAGTATGGGCAAGCAGGGAGCTAGAACGATT
CGCAGTTAATCCTGGCCTGTTAGAAACATCAGAAGGCTGTAGACAAATACTGGGACAGCTACAACCATCC
CTTCAGACAGGATCAGAAGAACTTAGATCATTATATAATACAGTAGCAACCCTCTATTGTGTGCATCAAA
GGATAGAGATAAAAGACACCAAGGAAGCTTTAGACAAGATAGAGGAAGAGCAAAACAAAAGTAAGACCAC
CGCACAGCAAGCGGCCGCTGATCTTCAGACCTGGAGGAGGAGATATGAGGGACAATTGGAGAAGTGAATT
ATATAAATATAAAGTAGTAAAAATTGAACCATTAGGAGTAGCACCCACCAAGGCAAAGAGAAGAGTGGTG
CAGAGAGAAAAAAGAGCAGTGGGAATAGGAGCTTTGTTCCTTGGGTTCTTGGGAGCAGCAGGAAGCACTA
TGGGCGCAGCGTCAATGACGCTGACGGTACAGGCCAGACAATTATTGTCTGGTATAGTGCAGCAGCAGAA
CAATTTGCTGAGGGCTATTGAGGCGCAACAGCATCTGTTGCAACTCACAGTCTGGGGCATCAAGCAGCTC
CAGGCAAGAATCCTGGCTGTGGAAAGATACCTAAAGGATCAACAGCTCCTGGGGATTTGGGGTTGCTCTG
GAAAACTCATTTGCACCACTGCTGTGCCTTGGAATGCTAGTTGGAGTAATAAATCTCTGGAACAGATTTG
GAATCACACGACCTGGATGGAGTGGGACAGAGAAATTAACAATTACACAAGCTTAATACACTCCTTAATT
GAAGAATCGCAAAACCAGCAAGAAAAGAATGAACAAGAATTATTGGAATTAGATAAATGGGCAAGTTTGT
GGAATTGGTTTAACATAACAAATTGGCTGTGGTATATAAAATTATTCATAATGATAGTAGGAGGCTTGGT
AGGTTTAAGAATAGTTTTTGCTGTACTTTCTATAGTGAATAGAGTTAGGCAGGGATATTCACCATTATCG
TTTCAGACCCACCTCCCAACCCCGAGGGGACCCAGAGAGGGCCTATTTCCCATGATTCCTTCATATTTGC
ATATACGATACAAGGCTGTTAGAGAGATAATTAGAATTAATTTGACTGTAAACACAAAGATATTAGTACA
AAATACGTGACGTAGAAAGTAATAATTTCTTGGGTAGTTTGCAGTTTTAAAATTATGTTTTAAAATGGAC
TATCATATGCTTACCGTAACTTGAAAGTATTTCGATTTCTTGGCTTTATATATCTTGTGGAAAGGACGAA
ACACCGGAGACGGTTGTAAATGAGCACACAAAATACACATGCTAAAATATTATATTCTATGACCTTTATA
AAATCAACCAAAATCTTCTTTTTAATAACTTTAGTATCAATAATTAGAATTTTTATGTTCCTTTTTGCAA
ACTTTTAATAAAAATGAGCAAAATAAAAAAACGCTAGTTTTAGTAACTCGCGTTGTTTTCTTCACCTTTA
ATAATAGCTACTCCACCACTTGTTCCTAAGCGGTCAGCTCCTGCTTCAATCATTTTTTGAGCATCTTCAA
ATGTTCTAACTCCACCAGCTGCTTTAACTAAAGCATTGTCTTTAACAACTGACTTCATTAGTTTAACATC
TTCAAATGTTGCACCTGATTTTGAAAATCCTGTTGATGTTTTAACAAATTCTAATCCAGCTTCAACAGCT
ATTTCACAAGCTTTCATGATTTCTTCTTTTGTTAATAAACAATTTTCCATAATACATTTAACAACATGTG
ATCCAGCTGCTTTTTTTACAGCTTTCATGTCTTCTAAAACTAATTCATAATTTTTGTCTTTTAATGCACC
AATATTTAATACCATATCAATTTCTGTTGCACCATCTTTAATTGCTTCAGAAACTTCGAATGCTTTTGTA
GCTGTTGTGCATGCACCTAGAGGAAAACCTACAACATTTGTTATTCCTACATTTGTGCCTTTTAATAATT
CTTTACAATAGCTTGTTCAATATGAATTAACACAAACTGTTGCAAAATCAAATTCAATTGCTTCATCACA
TAATTGTTTAATTTCAGCTTTCGTAGCATCTTGTTTTAATAATGTGTGATCTATATATTTGTTTAGTTTC
ATTTTTTCTCCTATATATTCATTTTTAATTTTAATTCTTTAATAATTTCGTCTACTTTAACTTTAGCGTT
TTGAACAGATTCACCAACACCTATAAAATAAATTTTTAGTTTAGGTTCAGTTCCACTTGGGCGAACAGCA
AATCATGACTTATCTTCTAAATAAAATTTTAGTAAGTCTTGTCCTGGCATATTATACATTCCATCGATGT
AGTCTTCAACATTAACAACTTTAAGTCCAGCAATTTGAGTTAAGGGTGTTGCTCTCAATGATTTCATTAA
TGGTTCAATTTTTAATTTCTTTTCTTCTGGTTTAAAATTCAAGTTTAAAGTGAAAGTGTAATATGCACCC
ATTTCTTTAAATAAATCTTCTAAATAGTCTACTAATGTTTTATTTTGTTTTTTATAAAATCAAGCAGCCT
CTGCTATTAATATAGAAGCTTGTATTCCATCTTTATCTCTAGCTGAGTCATCAATTACATATCCATAACT
TTCTTCATAAGCAAAAACAAAATTTAATCCGTTATCTTCTTCTTTAGCAATTTCTCTACCCATTCATTTA
AATCCAGTTAAAGTTTTTACAATATTAACTCCATATTTTTCATGAGCGATTCTATCACCCAAATCACTTG
TTACAAAACTTGAATATAGAGCCGGATTTTTTGGAATGCTATTTAAGCGTTTTAGATTTGATAATTTTCA
ATCAATTAAAATTGGTCCTGTTTGATTTCCATCTAATCTTACAAAATGACCATCATGTTTTATTGCCATT
CCAAATCTGTCAGCATCTGGGTCATTCATAATAATAATATCTGCATCATGTTTAATACCATATTCAAGCG
GTATTTTTCATGCAGGATCAAATTCTGGATTTGGATTTACAACATTTTTAAATGTTTCATCTTCAAATGC
ATGCTCTTCAACCTCAATAACGTTATATCCTGATTCACGTAATATTTTTGGGGTAAATTTAGTTCCTGTT
CCATTAACTGCGCTAAAAATAATTTTTAAATCTTTTTTAGCTTCTTGCTCTTTTTTGTACGTCTCTGTTT
TAGAGCTAGAAATAGCAAGTTAAAATAAGGCTAGTCCGTTATCAACTTGAAAAAGTGGCACCGAGTCGGT
GCTTTTTTAAGCTTGGCGTAACTAGATCTTGAGACAAATGGCAGTATTCATCCACAATTTTAAAAGAAAA
GGGGGGATTGGGGGGTACAGTGCAGGGGAAAGAATAGTAGACATAATAGCAACAGACATACAAACTAAAG
AATTACAAAAACAAATTACAAAAATTCAAAATTTTCGGGTTTATTACAGGGACAGCAGAGATCCACTTTG
GCGCCGGCTCGAGGGGGCCAATGCGATGGTGAGCAAGGGCGAGGAGCTGTTCACCGGGGTGGTGCCCATC
CTGGTCGAGCTGGACGGCGACGTAAACGGCCACAAGTTCAGCGTGTCCGGCGAGGGCGAGGGCGATGCCA
CCTACGGCAAGCTGACCCTGAAGTTCATCTGCACCACCGGCAAGCTGCCCGTGCCCTGGCCCACCCTCGT
GACCACCCTGACCTACGGCGTGCAGTGCTTCAGCCGCTACCCCGACCACATGAAGCAGCACGACTTCTTC
AAGTCCGCCATGCCCGAAGGCTACGTCCAGGAGCGCACCATCTTCTTCAAGGACGACGGCAACTACAAGA
CCCGCGCCGAGGTGAAGTTCGAGGGCGACACCCTGGTGAACCGCATCGAGCTGAAGGGCATCGACTTCAA
GGAGGACGGCAACATCCTGGGGCACAAGCTGGAGTACAACTACAACAGCCACAACGTCTATATCATGGCC
GACAAGCAGAAGAACGGCATCAAGGTGAACTTCAAGATCCGCCACAACATCGAGGACGGCAGCGTGCAGC
TCGCCGACCACTACCAGCAGAACACCCCCATCGGCGACGGCCCCGTGCTGCTGCCCGACAACCACTACCT
GAGCACCCAGTCCGCCCTGAGCAAAGACCCCAACGAGAAGCGCGATCACATGGTCCTGCTGGAGTTCGTG
ACCGCCGCCGGGATCACTCTCGGCATGGACGAGCTGTACAAGATCAGATCTCGAGCCACCGGTTAAGTCG
ACAATCAACCTCTGGATTACAAAATTTGTGAAAGATTGACTGGTATTCTTAACTATGTTGCTCCTTTTAC
GCTATGTGGATACGCTGCTTTAATGCCTTTGTATCATGCTATTGCTTCCCGTATGGCTTTCATTTTCTCC
TCCTTGTATAAATCCTGGTTGCTGTCTCTTTATGAGGAGTTGTGGCCCGTTGTCAGGCAACGTGGCGTGG
TGTGCACTGTGTTTGCTGACGCAACCCCCACTGGTTGGGGCATTGCCACCACCTGTCAGCTCCTTTCCGG
GACTTTCGCTTTCCCCCTCCCTATTGCCACGGCGGAACTCATCGCCGCCTGCCTTGCCCGCTGCTGGACA
GGGGCTCGGCTGTTGGGCACTGACAATTCCGTGGTGTTGTCGGGGAAATCATCGTCCTTTCCTTGGCTGC
TCGCCTGTGTTGCCACCTGGATTCTGCGCGGGACGTCCTTCTGCTACGTCCCTTCGGCCCTCAATCCAGC
GGACCTTCCTTCCCGCGGCCTGCTGCCGGCTCTGCGGCCTCTTCCGCGTCTTCGCCTTCGCCCTCAGACG
AGTCGGATCTCCCTTTGGGCCGCCTCCCCGCGTCGACTTTAAGACCAATGACTTACAAGGCAGCTGTAGA
TCTTAGCCACTTTTTAAAAGAAAAGGGGGGACTGGAAGGGCTAATTCACTCCCAACGAAGACAAGATCTG
CTTTTTGCTTGTACTGGGTCTCTCTGGTTAGACCAGATCTGAGCCTGGGAGCTCTCTGGCTAACTAGGGA
ACCCACTGCTTAAGCCTCAATAAAGCTTGCCTTGAGTGCTTCAAGTAGTGTGTGCCCGTCTGTTGTGTGA
CTCTGGTAACTAGAGATCCCTCAGACCCTTTTAGTCAGTGTGGAAAATCTCTAGCAGTACGTATAGTAGT
TCATGTCATCTTATTATTCAGTATTTATAACTTGCAAAGAAATGAATATCAGAGAGTGAGAGGAACTTGT
TTATTGCAGCTTATAATGGTTACAAATAAAGCAATAGCATCACAAATTTCACAAATAAAGCATTTTTTTC
ACTGCATTCTAGTTGTGGTTTGTCCAAACTCATCAATGTATCTTATCATGTCTGGCTCTAGCTATCCCGC
CCCTAACTCCGCCCATCCCGCCCCTAACTCCGCCCAGTTCCGCCCATTCTCCGCCCCATGGCTGACTAAT
TTTTTTTATTTATGCAGAGGCCGAGGCCGCCTCGGCCTCTGAGCTATTCCAGAAGTAGTGAGGAGGCTTT
TTTGGAGGCCTAGGGACGTACCCAATTCGCCCTATAGTGAGTCGTATTACGCGCGCTCACTGGCCGTCGT
TTTACAACGTCGTGACTGGGAAAACCCTGGCGTTACCCAACTTAATCGCCTTGCAGCACATCCCCCTTTC
GCCAGCTGGCGTAATAGCGAAGAGGCCCGCACCGATCGCCCTTCCCAACAGTTGCGCAGCCTGAATGGCG
AATGGG
[124 nt withheld, positions 6377-6500]
C
[91 nt withheld, positions 6502-6592]
A
[49 nt withheld, positions 6594-6642]
CCTTTGACGTTGGAGTCCACGTTCTTT
[37 nt withheld, positions 6670-6706]
ACCCTATCTCGGTCTATTCTTTTGATTTATAAGGGATTTTGCCGATTTCGGCCTATTGGTTAAAAAATGA
GCTGATTTAACAAAAATTTAACGCGAATTTTAACAAAATATTAACGCTTACAATTTAGGTGGCACTTTTC
GGGGAAATGTGCGCGGAACCCCTATTTGTTTATTTTTCTAAATACATTCAAATATGTATCCGCTCATGAG
ACAATAACCCTGATAAATGCTTCAATAATATTGAAAAAGGAAGAGTATGAGTATTCAACATTTCCGTGTC
GCCCTTATTCCCTTTTTTGCGGCATTTTGCCTTCCTGTTTTTGCTCACCCAGAAACGCTGGTGAAAGTAA
AAGATGCTGAAGATCAGTTGGGTGCACGAGTGGGTTACATCGAACTGGATCTCAACAGCGGTAAGATCCT
TGAGAGTTTTCGCCCCGAAGAACGTTTTCCAATGATGAGCACTTTTAAAGTTCTGCTATGTGGCGCGGTA
TTATCCCGTATTGACGCCGGGCAAGAGCAACTCGGTCGCCGCATACACTATTCTCAGAATGACTTGGTTG
AGTACTCACCAGTCACAGAAAAGCATCTTACGGATGGCATGACAGTAAGAGAATTATGCAGTGCTGCCAT
AACCATGAGTGATAACACTGCGGCCAACTTACTTCTGACAACGATCGGAGGACCGAAGGAGCTAACCGCT
TTTTTGCACAACATGGGGGATCATGTAACTCGCCTTGATCGTTGGGAACCGGAGCTGAATGAAGCCATAC
CAAACGACGAGCGTGACACCACGATGCCTGTAGCAATGGCAACAACGTTGCGCAAACTATTAACTGGCGA
ACTACTTACTCTAGCTTCCCGGCAACAATTAATAGACTGGATGGAGGCGGATAAAGTTGCAGGACCACTT
CTGCGCTCGGCCCTTCCGGCTGGCTGGTTTATTGCTGATAAATCTGGAGCCGGTGAGCGTGGGTCTCGCG
GTATCATTGCAGCACTGGGGCCAGATGGTAAGCCCTCCCGTATCGTAGTTATCTACACGACGGGGAGTCA
GGCAACTATGGATGAACGAAATAGACAGATCGCTGAGATAGGTGCCTCACTGATTAAGCATTGGTAACTG
TCAGACCAAGTTTACTCATATATACTTTAGATTGATTTAAAACTTCATTTTTAATTTAAAAGGATCTAGG
TGAAGATCCTTTTTGATAATCTCATGACCAAAATCCCTTAACGTGAGTTTTCGTTCCACTGAGCGTCAGA
CCCCGTAGAAAAGATCAAAGGATCTTCTTGAGATCCTTTTTTTCTGCGCGTAATCTGCTGCTTGCAAACA
AAAAAACCACCGCTACCAGCGGTGGTTTGTTTGCCGGATCAAGAGCTACCAACTCTTTTTCCGAAGGTAA
CTGGCTTCAGCAGAGCGCAGATACCAAATACTGTTCTTCTAGTGTAGCCGTAGTTAGGCCACCACTTCAA
GAACTCTGTAGCACCGCCTACATACCTCGCTCTGCTAATCCTGTTACCAGTGGCTGCTGCCAGTGGCGAT
AAGTCGTGTCTTACCGGGTTGGACTCAAGACGATAGTTACCGGATAAGGCGCAGCGGTCGGGCTGAACGG
GGGGTTCGTGCACACAGCCCAGCTTGGAGCGAACGACCTACACCGAACTGAGATACCTACAGCGTGAGCT
ATGAGAAAGCGCCACGCTTCCCGAAGGGAGAAAGGCGGACAGGTATCCGGTAAGCGGCAGGGTCGGAACA
GGAGAGCGCACGAGGGAGCTTCCAGGGGGAAACGCCTGGTATCTTTATAGTCCTGTCGGGTTTCGCCACC
TCTGACTTGAGCGTCGATTTTTGTGATGCTCGTCAGGGGGGCGGAGCCTATGGAAAAACGCCAGCAACGC
GGCCTTTTTACGGTTCCTGGCCTTTTGCTGGCCTTTTGCTCACATGTTCTTTCCTGCGTTATCCCCTGAT
TCTGTGGATAACCGTATTACCGCCTTTGAGTGAGCTGATACCGCTCGCCGCAGCCGAACGACCGAGCGCA
GCGAGTCAGTGAGCGAGGAAGCGGAAGAGCGCCCAATACGCAAACCGCCTCTCCCCGCGCGTTGGCCGAT
TCATTAATGCAGCTGGCACGACAGGTTTCCCGACTGGAAAGCGGGCAGTGAGCGCAACGCAATTAATGTG
AGTTAGCTCACTCATTAGGCACCCCAGGCTTTACACTTTATGCTTCCGGCTCGTATGTTGTGTGGAATTG
TGAGCGGATAACAATTTCACACAGGAAACAGCTATGACCATGATTACGCCAAGCGCGCAATTAACCCTCA
CTAAAGGGAACAAAAGCTGGAGCTGCAAGC
